>Addgene plasmid #166747 | Venus-tBid-2E-pEGFP-C1 | addgene full sequence | sequence record 328838 | Addgene NGS Result
CCTGATTCTGTGGATAACCGTATTACCGCCATGCATTAGTTATTAATAGTAATCAATTACGGGGTCATTA
GTTCATAGCCCATATATGGAGTTCCGCGTTACATAACTTACGGTAAATGGCCCGCCTGGCTGACCGCCCA
ACGACCCCCGCCCATTGACGTCAATAATGACGTATGTTCCCATAGTAACGCCAATAGGGACTTTCCATTG
ACGTCAATGGGTGGAGTATTTACGGTAAACTGCCCACTTGGCAGTACATCAAGTGTATCATATGCCAAGT
ACGCCCCCTATTGACGTCAATGACGGTAAATGGCCCGCCTGGCATTATGCCCAGTACATGACCTTATGGG
ACTTTCCTACTTGGCAGTACATCTACGTATTAGTCATCGCTATTACCATGGTGATGCGGTTTTGGCAGTA
CATCAATGGGCGTGGATAGCGGTTTGACTCACGGGGATTTCCAAGTCTCCACCCCATTGACGTCAATGGG
AGTTTGTTTTGGCACCAAAATCAACGGGACTTTCCAAAATGTCGTAACAACTCCGCCCCATTGACGCAAA
TGGGCGGTAGGCGTGTACGGTGGGAGGTCTATATAAGCAGAGCTGGTTTAGTGAACCGTCAGATCCGCTA
GCGCTACCGGTCGCCACCATGGTGAGCAAGGGCGAGGAGCTGTTCACCGGGGTGGTGCCCATCCTGGTCG
AGCTGGACGGCGACGTAAACGGCCACAAGTTCAGCGTGTCCGGCGAGGGCGAGGGCGATGCCACCTACGG
CAAGCTGACCCTGAAGCTGATCTGCACCACCGGCAAGCTGCCCGTGCCCTGGCCCACCCTCGTGACCACC
CTGGGCTACGGCCTGCAGTGCTTCGCCCGCTACCCCGACCACATGAAGCAGCACGACTTCTTCAAGTCCG
CCATGCCCGAAGGCTACGTCCAGGAGCGCACCATCTTCTTCAAGGACGACGGCAACTACAAGACCCGCGC
CGAGGTGAAGTTCGAGGGCGACACCCTGGTGAACCGCATCGAGCTGAAGGGCATCGACTTCAAGGAGGAC
GGCAACATCCTGGGGCACAAGCTGGAGTACAACTACAACAGCCACAACGTCTATATCACCGCCGACAAGC
AGAAGAACGGCATCAAGGCCAACTTCAAGATCCGCCACAACATCGAGGACGGCGGCGTGCAGCTCGCCGA
CCACTACCAGCAGAACACCCCCATCGGCGACGGCCCCGTGCTGCTGCCCGACAACCACTACCTGAGCTAC
CAGTCCGCCCTGAGCAAAGACCCCAACGAGAAGCGCGATCACATGGTCCTGCTGGAACGCGTGACCGCCG
CCGGGATCACTCTCGGCATGGACGAGCTGTACAAGGGAGGCTCCGGCAGCCAGGCCAGCCGCTCCTTCAA
CCAAGGAAGAATAGAGCCAGATTCTGAAAGTCAGGAAGAAATCATCCACAACGAAGCCAGACATGAGGCC
CAAATAGGCGATGAGATGGACCACAACATCCAGCCCACACTGGTGAGACAGCTAGCCGCACAGTTCATGA
ATGGCAGCCTGTCGGAGGAAGACAAAAGGAACTGCCTGGCCAAAGCCCTTGATGAGGTGAAGACAGCCTT
CCCCAGAGACATGGAGAACGACAAGGCCATGCTGATAATGACCATGCTGTTGGCCAAAAAAGTGGCCAGT
CACGCACCATCTTTGCTCCGTGATGTCTTCCACACGACTGTCAACTTTATTAACCAGAACCTATTCTCCT
ATGTGAGGAACTTGGTTAGAAACGAGATGGACTAACTCGAGCTCAAGCTTCGAATTCTGCAGTCGACGGT
ACCGCGGGCCCGGGATCCACCGGATCTAGATAACTGATCATAATCAGCCATACCACATTTGTAGAGGTTT
TACTTGCTTTAAAAAACCTCCCACACCTCCCCCTGAACCTGAAACATAAAATGAATGCAATTGTTGTTGT
TAACTTGTTTATTGCAGCTTATAATGGTTACAAATAAAGCAATAGCATCACAAATTTCACAAATAAAGCA
TTTTTTTCACTGCATTCTAGTTGTGGTTTGTCCAAACTCATCAATGTATCTTAAGGCGTAAATTGTAAGC
GTTAATATTTTGTTAAAATTCGCGTTAAATTTTTGTTAAATCAGCTCATTTTTTAACCAATAGGCCGAAA
TCGGCAAAATCCCTTATAAATCAAAAGAATAGACCGAGATAGGGT
[37 nt withheld, positions 2216-2252]
AAAGAACGTGGACTCCAACGTCAAAGG
[49 nt withheld, positions 2280-2328]
T
[91 nt withheld, positions 2330-2420]
G
[124 nt withheld, positions 2422-2545]
CAGGTGGCACTTTTCGGGGAAATGTGCGCGGAACCCCTATTTGTTTATTTTTCTAAATACATTCAAATAT
GTATCCGCTCATGAGACAATAACCCTGATAAATGCTTCAATAATATTGAAAAAGGAAGAGTCCTGAGGCG
GAAAGAACCAGCTGTGGAATGTGTGTCAGTTAGGGTGTGGAAAGTCCCCAGGCTCCCCAGCAGGCAGAAG
TATGCAAAGCATGCATCTCAATTAGTCAGCAACCAGGTGTGGAAAGTCCCCAGGCTCCCCAGCAGGCAGA
AGTATGCAAAGCATGCATCTCAATTAGTCAGCAACCATAGTCCCGCCCCTAACTCCGCCCATCCCGCCCC
TAACTCCGCCCAGTTCCGCCCATTCTCCGCCCCATGGCTGACTAATTTTTTTTATTTATGCAGAGGCCGA
GGCCGCCTCGGCCTCTGAGCTATTCCAGAAGTAGTGAGGAGGCTTTTTTGGAGGCCTAGGCTTTTGCAAA
GATCGATCAAGAGACAGGATGAGGATCGTTTCGCATGATTGAACAAGATGGATTGCACGCAGGTTCTCCG
GCCGCTTGGGTGGAGAGGCTATTCGGCTATGACTGGGCACAACAGACAATCGGCTGCTCTGATGCCGCCG
TGTTCCGGCTGTCAGCGCAGGGGCGCCCGGTTCTTTTTGTCAAGACCGACCTGTCCGGTGCCCTGAATGA
ACTGCAAGACGAGGCAGCGCGGCTATCGTGGCTGGCCACGACGGGCGTTCCTTGCGCAGCTGTGCTCGAC
GTTGTCACTGAAGCGGGAAGGGACTGGCTGCTATTGGGCGAAGTGCCGGGGCAGGATCTCCTGTCATCTC
ACCTTGCTCCTGCCGAGAAAGTATCCATCATGGCTGATGCAATGCGGCGGCTGCATACGCTTGATCCGGC
TACCTGCCCATTCGACCACCAAGCGAAACATCGCATCGAGCGAGCACGTACTCGGATGGAAGCCGGTCTT
GTCGATCAGGATGATCTGGACGAAGAGCATCAGGGGCTCGCGCCAGCCGAACTGTTCGCCAGGCTCAAGG
CGAGCATGCCCGACGGCGAGGATCTCGTCGTGACCCATGGCGATGCCTGCTTGCCGAATATCATGGTGGA
AAATGGCCGCTTTTCTGGATTCATCGACTGTGGCCGGCTGGGTGTGGCGGACCGCTATCAGGACATAGCG
TTGGCTACCCGTGATATTGCTGAAGAGCTTGGCGGCGAATGGGCTGACCGCTTCCTCGTGCTTTACGGTA
TCGCCGCTCCCGATTCGCAGCGCATCGCCTTCTATCGCCTTCTTGACGAGTTCTTCTGAGCGGGACTCTG
GGGTTCGAAATGACCGACCAAGCGACGCCCAACCTGCCATCACGAGATTTCGATTCCACCGCCGCCTTCT
ATGAAAGGTTGGGCTTCGGAATCGTTTTCCGGGACGCCGGCTGGATGATCCTCCAGCGCGGGGATCTCAT
GCTGGAGTTCTTCGCCCACCCTAGGGGGAGGCTAACTGAAACACGGAAGGAGACAATACCGGAAGGAACC
CGCGCTATGACGGCAATAAAAAGACAGAATAAAACGCACGGTGTTGGGTCGTTTGTTCATAAACGCGGGG
TTCGGTCCCAGGGCTGGCACTCTGTCGATACCCCACCGAGACCCCATTGGGGCCAATACGCCCGCGTTTC
TTCCTTTTCCCCACCCCACCCCCCAAGTTCGGGTGAAGGCCCAGGGCTCGCAGCCAACGTCGGGGCGGCA
GGCCCTGCCATAGCCTCAGGTTACTCATATATACTTTAGATTGATTTAAAACTTCATTTTTAATTTAAAA
GGATCTAGGTGAAGATCCTTTTTGATAATCTCATGACCAAAATCCCTTAACGTGAGTTTTCGTTCCACTG
AGCGTCAGACCCCGTAGAAAAGATCAAAGGATCTTCTTGAGATCCTTTTTTTCTGCGCGTAATCTGCTGC
TTGCAAACAAAAAAACCACCGCTACCAGCGGTGGTTTGTTTGCCGGATCAAGAGCTACCAACTCTTTTTC
CGAAGGTAACTGGCTTCAGCAGAGCGCAGATACCAAATACTGTTCTTCTAGTGTAGCCGTAGTTAGGCCA
CCACTTCAAGAACTCTGTATCACCGCCTACATACCTCGCTCTGCTAATCCTGTTACCAGTGGCTGCTGCC
AGTGGCGATAAGTCGTGTCTTACCGGGTTGGACTCAAGACGATAGTTACCGGATAAGGCGCAGCGGTCGG
GCTGAACGGGGGGTTCGTGCACACAGCCCAGCTTGGAGCGAACGACCTACACCGAACTGAGATACCTACA
GCGTGAGCTATGAGAAAGCGCCACGCTTCCCGAAGGGAGAAAGGCGGACAGGTATCCGGTAAGCGGCAGG
GTCGGAACAGGAGAGCGCACGAGGGAGCTTCCAGGGGGAAACGCCTGGTATCTTTATAGTCCTGTCGGGT
TTCGCCACCTCTGACTTGAGCGTCGATTTTTGTGATGCTCGTCAGGGGGGCGGAGCCTATGGAAAAACGC
CAGCAACGCGGCCTTTTTACGGTTCCTGGCCTTTTGCTGGCCTTTTGCTCACATGTTCTTTCCTGCGTTA
TCC
Features (pLannotate 1.2.2; 16 found; start..end, strand, type, name):
      1..29      +  rep_origin     RSF ori (fragment): Plasmids containing the RSF 1030 origin of replication can be propagated in E. coli cells that contain additional plasmids with compatible origins.
     97..400     +  enhancer       CMV enhancer: human cytomegalovirus immediate early enhancer
    401..604     +  promoter       CMV promoter: human cytomegalovirus (CMV) immediate early promoter
    649..1365    +  CDS            Venus: Venus is a basic (constitutively fluorescent) yellow fluorescent protein published in 2002, derived from Aequorea victoria. It is reported to be a rapidly-maturing weak dimer with moderate acid sensitivity.
   1351..1782    +  CDS            Bid (fragment): BID_MOUSE - Experimental evidence at protein level: Swiss-Prot protein existence level 1. Induces caspases and apoptosis. Counters the protective effect of Bcl-2. The major proteolytic product p15 BID allows the release of cytochrome c. From Mus musculus (Mouse).
   1786..1838    +  misc_feature   MCS: multiple cloning site
   1855..1939    +  CDS            large T antigen (fragment): large T antigen from SV40 (simian virus 40)
   1962..2083    +  polyA_signal   SV40 poly(A) signal: SV40 polyadenylation signal
   2117..2545    -  rep_origin     f1 ori (sequence partly withheld): f1 bacteriophage origin of replication; arrow indicates direction of (+) strand synthesis
   2572..2676    +  promoter       AmpR promoter: bla
   2678..3035    +  promoter       SV40 promoter: SV40 enhancer and early promoter
   3070..3864    +  CDS            NeoR/KanR: aminoglycoside phosphotransferase from Tn5; aph(3')-II (or nptII); confers resistance to neomycin, kanamycin, and G418 (Geneticin®)
   3885..4037    +  CDS            ble (fragment): BLE_KLEPN - Experimental evidence at protein level: Swiss-Prot protein existence level 1. Binding protein with a strong affinity to the bleomycin family of antibiotics. Binds to CL990; an antimitotic-antibiotic compound. From Klebsiella pneumoniae.
   4096..4143    +  polyA_signal   HSV TK poly(A) signal: herpes simplex virus thymidine kinase polyadenylation signal (Cole and Stacy, 1985)
   4234..4250    -  polyA_signal   bGH poly(A) signal (fragment): bovine growth hormone polyadenylation signal
   4472..5060    +  rep_origin     ori: high-copy-number ColE1/pMB1/pBR322/pUC origin of replication
