[The description below was written by a language model from this plasmid's Addgene catalogue record and pLannotate feature annotations shown in this document.]
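Description:
Venus-tBid-2E-pEGFP-C1 is a mammalian expression plasmid of about 5.1 kb built on the pEGFP-C1 backbone, in which the original EGFP reading frame has been replaced by the yellow fluorescent protein Venus. It is propagated in E. coli as a high-copy plasmid from a ColE1/pUC-type origin and also carries an f1 phage origin. A single NeoR/KanR (Tn5 aminoglycoside phosphotransferase) gene serves both hosts. A bacterial bla-type promoter drives it for kanamycin selection. The adjacent SV40 enhancer/early promoter, paired with an HSV TK polyadenylation signal, drives it in mammalian cells for G418 selection of stable transfectants. A few small annotated fragments (RSF ori, ble, bGH poly(A), SV40 large T) appear to be partial matches to backbone sequence rather than functional parts.

The payload is expressed from the human CMV immediate-early enhancer and promoter and terminated by the SV40 poly(A) signal. It encodes Venus fused to the N-terminus of mouse tBid, the p15 proteolytic fragment of the BH3-only pro-apoptotic protein Bid, followed by the residual multiple cloning site. The "2E" variant carries two substitutions in the BH3 domain, I27E and L31E, which replace the hydrophobic H1 and H2 positions with glutamic acid. The BH3 domain is the region through which BH3-only proteins contact other Bcl-2 family members, so changes at these positions are expected to affect such binding, although the record does not state the intended effect. The associated work measured Bcl-2 family protein interactions and their inhibitors by affinity measurements in live cells, where this fluorescent fusion would serve as a BH3-mutant counterpart to wild-type Venus-tBid. The restriction sites used for cloning are not recorded.
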