Addgene plasmid #166747: Venus-tBid-2E-pEGFP-C1
Purpose: Express Venus fused to the N-terminus of the Bcl-2 family protein, tBid with mutation to 2 positions in the BH3 domain
Depositing lab: David Andrews. Depositing organization: Sunnybrook Research Institute. Publication: Efficacy and specificity of inhibitors of BCL-2 family protein interactions assessed by affinity measurements in live cells. Osterlund EJ, Hirmiz N, Pemberton JM, Nougarede A, Liu Q, Leber B, Fang Q, Andrews DW. Sci Adv. 2022 Apr 22;8(16):eabm7375. doi: 10.1126/sciadv.abm7375. Epub 2022 Apr 20. PubMed 35442739.
Backbone
  Vector backbone: pEGFP-C1
  Vector type: Mammalian Expression
  Selectable markers: Neomycin (select with G418)
Growth in bacteria
  Bacterial resistance: Kanamycin, 50 μg/mL
  Growth temperature: 37°C
  Growth strain: DH5alpha
  Copy number: High Copy
Gene/Insert
  Gene/Insert name: tBid-2E (alt name: p15 fragment of BH3-interacting domain death agonist protein, or Bcl2 like protein 10 (BCL2L10))
  Species: M. musculus (mouse)
  Mutation: 2 hydrophobic residues in the BH3 region mutated to glutamic acid: I27E, L31E
  Entrez Gene: Bid (a.k.a. 2700049M22Rik)
  Promoter: CMV
  Tag / fusion protein: Venus (N terminal on backbone)
  Cloning method: Restriction Enzyme; 5′ cloning site Unknown (unknown if destroyed); 3′ cloning site Unknown (unknown if destroyed)
  Sequencing primers: 5′ TGACGCAAATGGGCGGTAGG; 3′ TCGCCCTTTGACGTTGGAGTCCAC
Resource information
  A portion of this plasmid was derived from a plasmid made by: tBid seqence aligns with Mus musculus BH3 interacting domain death agonist (Bid), mRNA; NCBI Reference Sequence: NM_007544.4.
Terms and licenses: Academic/Nonprofit Terms; Industry Terms: Not Available to Industry
Depositor comments: BH3 region has hydrophobic positions H1 & H2 mutated to glutamic acid (E). Mutations: I27E, L31E
How to cite: Venus-tBid-2E-pEGFP-C1 was a gift from David Andrews (Addgene plasmid # 166747 ; http://n2t.net/addgene:166747 ; RRID:Addgene_166747)
