>Addgene plasmid #166747 | Venus-tBid-2E-pEGFP-C1 | depositor partial sequence | sequence record 323687 | Truncated(t) Bid protein sequence (sequence left after caspase 8 cleavage) H1 and H2 were mutated to glutamic acid (E).
GGCAGCCAGGCCAGCCGCTCCTTCAACCAAGGAAGAATAGAGCCAGATTCTGAAAGTCAGGAAGAAATCA
TCCACAACGAAGCCAGACATGAGGCCCAAATAGGCGATGAGATGGACCACAACATCCAGCCCACACTGGT
GAGACAGCTAGCCGCACAGTTCATGAATGGCAGCCTGTCGGAGGAAGACAAAAGGAACTGCCTGGCCAAA
GCCCTTGATGAGGTGAAGACAGCCTTCCCCAGAGACATGGAGAACGACAAGGCCATGCTGATAATGACCA
TGCTGTTGGCCAAAAAAGTGGCCAGTCACGCACCATCTTTGCTCCGTGATGTCTTCCACACGACTGTCAA
CTTTATTAACCAGAACCTATTCTCCTATGTGAGGAACTTGGTTAGAAACGAGATGGACTAA
