>Addgene plasmid #166747 | Venus-tBid-2E-pEGFP-C1 | depositor partial sequence | sequence record 323688 | Venus
ATGGTGAGCAAGGGCGAGGAGCTGTTCACCGGGGTGGTGCCCATCCTGGTCGAGCTGGACGGCGACGTAA
ACGGCCACAAGTTCAGCGTGTCCGGCGAGGGCGAGGGCGATGCCACCTACGGCAAGCTGACCCTGAAGCT
GATCTGCACCACCGGCAAGCTGCCCGTGCCCTGGCCCACCCTCGTGACCACCCTGGGCTACGGCCTGCAG
TGCTTCGCCCGCTACCCCGACCACATGAAGCAGCACGACTTCTTCAAGTCCGCCATGCCCGAAGGCTACG
TCCAGGAGCGCACCATCTTCTTCAAGGACGACGGCAACTACAAGACCCGCGCCGAGGTGAAGTTCGAGGG
CGACACCCTGGTGAACCGCATCGAGCTGAAGGGCATCGACTTCAAGGAGGACGGCAACATCCTGGGGCAC
AAGCTGGAGTACAACTACAACAGCCACAACGTCTATATCACCGCCGACAAGCAGAAGAACGGCATCAAGG
CCAACTTCAAGATCCGCCACAACATCGAGGACGGCGGCGTGCAGCTCGCCGACCACTACCAGCAGAACAC
CCCCATCGGCGACGGCCCCGTGCTGCTGCCCGACAACCACTACCTGAGCTACCAGTCCGCCCTGAGCAAA
GACCCCAACGAGAAGCGCGATCACATGGTCCTGCTGGAACGCGTGACCGCCGCCGGGATCACTCTCGGCA
TGGACGAGCTGTACAAGG
